>Addgene plasmid #163011 | pAT15066-Hypa-CBE | addgene full sequence | sequence record 322572 | Addgene NGS Result
CATTTCCCCGAAAAGTGCCACCTGACGTCCAGCAGAGATCCACTTTGGCGCCGGCTCGAGTGGCTCCGGT
GCCCGTCAGTGGGCAGAGCGCACATCGCCCACAGTCCCCGAGAAGTTGGGGGGAGGGGTCGGCAATTGAA
CCGGTGCCTAGAGAAGGTGGCGCGGGGTAAACTGGGAAAGTGATGTCGTGTACTGGCTCCGCCTTTTTCC
CGAGGGTGGGGGAGAACCGTATATAAGTGCAGTAGTCGCCGTGAACGTTCTTTTTCGCAACGGGTTTGCC
GCCAGAACACAGGTGTCGTGACGCGGGATCCGCCACCATGGACTATAAGGACCACGACGGAGACTACAAG
GATCATGATATTGATTACAAAGACGATGACGATAAGATGGCCCCAAAGAAGAAGCGGAAGGTCGGTATCC
ACGGAGTCCCAGCAGCCATGAGCTCAGAGACTGGCCCAGTGGCTGTGGACCCCACATTGAGACGGCGGAT
CGAGCCCCATGAGTTTGAGGTATTCTTCGATCCGAGAGAGCTCCGCAAGGAGACCTGCCTGCTTTACGAA
ATTAATTGGGGGGGCCGGCACTCCATTTGGCGACATACATCACAGAACACTAACAAGCACGTCGAAGTCA
ACTTCATCGAGAAGTTCACGACAGAAAGATATTTCTGTCCGAACACAAGGTGCAGCATTACCTGGTTTCT
CAGCTGGAGCCCATGCGGCGAATGTAGTAGGGCCATCACTGAATTCCTGTCAAGGTATCCCCACGTCACT
CTGTTTATTTACATCGCAAGGCTGTACCACCACGCTGACCCCCGCAATCGACAAGGCCTGCGGGATTTGA
TCTCTTCAGGTGTGACTATCCAAATTATGACTGAGCAGGAGTCAGGATACTGCTGGAGAAACTTTGTGAA
TTATAGCCCGAGTAATGAAGCCCACTGGCCTAGGTATCCCCATCTGTGGGTACGACTGTACGTTCTTGAA
CTGTACTGCATCATACTGGGCCTGCCTCCTTGTCTCAACATTCTGAGAAGGAAGCAGCCACAGCTGACAT
TCTTTACCATCGCTCTTCAGTCTTGTCATTACCAGCGACTGCCCCCACACATTCTCTGGGCCACCGGGTT
GAAAAGCGGCAGCGAGACTCCCGGGACCTCAGAGTCCGCCACACCCGAAAGTGACAAGAAGTACAGCATC
GGCCTGGCCATCGGCACCAACTCTGTGGGCTGGGCCGTGATCACCGACGAGTACAAGGTGCCCAGCAAGA
AATTCAAGGTGCTGGGCAACACCGACCGGCACAGCATCAAGAAGAACCTGATCGGAGCCCTGCTGTTCGA
CAGCGGCGAAACAGCCGAGGCCACCCGGCTGAAGAGAACCGCCAGAAGAAGATACACCAGACGGAAGAAC
CGGATCTGCTATCTGCAAGAGATCTTCAGCAACGAGATGGCCAAGGTGGACGACAGCTTCTTCCACAGAC
TGGAAGAGTCCTTCCTGGTGGAAGAGGATAAGAAGCACGAGCGGCACCCCATCTTCGGCAACATCGTGGA
CGAGGTGGCCTACCACGAGAAGTACCCCACCATCTACCACCTGAGAAAGAAACTGGTGGACAGCACCGAC
AAGGCCGACCTGCGGCTGATCTATCTGGCCCTGGCCCACATGATCAAGTTCCGGGGCCACTTCCTGATCG
AGGGCGACCTGAACCCCGACAACAGCGACGTGGACAAGCTGTTCATCCAGCTGGTGCAGACCTACAACCA
GCTGTTCGAGGAAAACCCCATCAACGCCAGCGGCGTGGACGCCAAGGCCATCCTGTCTGCCAGACTGAGC
AAGAGCAGACGGCTGGAAAATCTGATCGCCCAGCTGCCCGGCGAGAAGAAGAATGGCCTGTTCGGAAACC
TGATTGCCCTGAGCCTGGGCCTGACCCCCAACTTCAAGAGCAACTTCGACCTGGCCGAGGATGCCAAACT
GCAGCTGAGCAAGGACACCTACGACGACGACCTGGACAACCTGCTGGCCCAGATCGGCGACCAGTACGCC
GACCTGTTTCTGGCCGCCAAGAACCTGTCCGACGCCATCCTGCTGAGCGACATCCTGAGAGTGAACACCG
AGATCACCAAGGCCCCCCTGAGCGCCTCTATGATCAAGAGATACGACGAGCACCACCAGGACCTGACCCT
GCTGAAAGCTCTCGTGCGGCAGCAGCTGCCTGAGAAGTACAAAGAGATTTTCTTCGACCAGAGCAAGAAC
GGCTACGCCGGCTACATTGACGGCGGAGCCAGCCAGGAAGAGTTCTACAAGTTCATCAAGCCCATCCTGG
AAAAGATGGACGGCACCGAGGAACTGCTCGTGAAGCTGAACAGAGAGGACCTGCTGCGGAAGCAGCGGAC
CTTCGACAACGGCAGCATCCCCCACCAGATCCACCTGGGAGAGCTGCACGCCATTCTGCGGCGGCAGGAA
GATTTTTACCCATTCCTGAAGGACAACCGGGAAAAGATCGAGAAGATCCTGACCTTCCGCATCCCCTACT
ACGTGGGCCCTCTGGCCAGGGGAAACAGCAGATTCGCCTGGATGACCAGAAAGAGCGAGGAAACCATCAC
CCCCTGGAACTTCGAGGAAGTGGTGGACAAGGGCGCTTCCGCCCAGAGCTTCATCGAGCGGATGACCAAC
TTCGATAAGAACCTGCCCAACGAGAAGGTGCTGCCCAAGCACAGCCTGCTGTACGAGTACTTCACCGTGT
ATAACGAGCTGACCAAAGTGAAATACGTGACCGAGGGAATGAGAAAGCCCGCCTTCCTGAGCGGCGAGCA
GAAAAAGGCCATCGTGGACCTGCTGTTCAAGACCAACCGGAAAGTGACCGTGAAGCAGCTGAAAGAGGAC
TACTTCAAGAAAATCGAGTGCTTCGACTCCGTGGAAATCTCCGGCGTGGAAGATCGGTTCAACGCCTCCC
TGGGCACATACCACGATCTGCTGAAAATTATCAAGGACAAGGACTTCCTGGACAATGAGGAAAACGAGGA
CATTCTGGAAGATATCGTGCTGACCCTGACACTGTTTGAGGACAGAGAGATGATCGAGGAACGGCTGAAA
ACCTATGCCCACCTGTTCGACGACAAAGTGATGAAGCAGCTGAAGCGGCGGAGATACACCGGCTGGGGCA
GGCTGAGCCGGAAGCTGATCAACGGCATCCGCGACAAGCAGTCCGGCAAGACAATCCTGGATTTCCTGAA
GTCCGACGGCTTCGCCAACAGAGCCTTTGCAGCCCTGATCGCTGACGACAGCCTGACCTTTAAAGAGGAC
ATCCAGAAAGCCCAGGTGTCCGGCCAGGGCGATAGCCTGCACGAGCACATTGCCAATCTGGCCGGCAGCC
CCGCCATTAAGAAGGGCATCCTGCAGACAGTGAAGGTGGTGGACGAGCTCGTGAAAGTGATGGGCCGGCA
CAAGCCCGAGAACATCGTGATCGAAATGGCCAGAGAGAACCAGACCACCCAGAAGGGACAGAAGAACAGC
CGCGAGAGAATGAAGCGGATCGAAGAGGGCATCAAAGAGCTGGGCAGCCAGATCCTGAAAGAACACCCCG
TGGAAAACACCCAGCTGCAGAACGAGAAGCTGTACCTGTACTACCTGCAGAATGGGCGGGATATGTACGT
GGACCAGGAACTGGACATCAACCGGCTGTCCGACTACGATGTGGACCATATCGTGCCTCAGAGCTTTCTG
AAGGACGACTCCATCGACAACAAGGTGCTGACCAGAAGCGACAAGAACCGGGGCAAGAGCGACAACGTGC
CCTCCGAAGAGGTCGTGAAGAAGATGAAGAACTACTGGCGGCAGCTGCTGAACGCCAAGCTGATTACCCA
GAGAAAGTTCGACAATCTGACCAAGGCCGAGAGAGGCGGCCTGAGCGAACTGGATAAGGCCGGCTTCATC
AAGAGACAGCTGGTGGAAACCCGGCAGATCACAAAGCACGTGGCACAGATCCTGGACTCCCGGATGAACA
CTAAGTACGACGAGAATGACAAGCTGATCCGGGAAGTGAAAGTGATCACCCTGAAGTCCAAGCTGGTGTC
CGATTTCCGGAAGGATTTCCAGTTTTACAAAGTGCGCGAGATCAACAACTACCACCACGCCCACGACGCG
TACCTGAACGCCGTCGTGGGAACCGCCCTGATCAAAAAGTACCCTAAGCTGGAAAGCGAGTTCGTGTACG
GCGACTACAAGGTGTACGACGTACGGAAGATGATCGCCAAGAGCGAGCAGGAAATCGGCAAGGCTACCGC
CAAGTACTTCTTCTACAGCAACATCATGAACTTTTTCAAGACCGAGATTACCCTGGCCAACGGCGAGATC
CGGAAGCGGCCTCTGATCGAGACAAACGGCGAAACCGGGGAGATCGTGTGGGATAAGGGCCGGGATTTTG
CCACCGTGCGGAAAGTGCTGAGCATGCCCCAAGTGAATATCGTGAAAAAGACCGAGGTGCAGACAGGCGG
CTTCAGCAAAGAGTCTATCCTGCCCAAGAGGAACAGCGATAAGCTGATCGCCAGAAAGAAGGACTGGGAC
CCTAAGAAGTACGGCGGCTTCGACAGCCCCACCGTGGCCTATTCTGTGCTGGTGGTGGCCAAAGTGGAAA
AGGGCAAGTCCAAGAAACTGAAGAGTGTGAAAGAGCTGCTGGGGATCACCATCATGGAAAGAAGCAGCTT
CGAGAAGAATCCCATCGACTTTCTGGAAGCCAAGGGCTACAAAGAAGTGAAAAAGGACCTGATCATCAAG
CTGCCTAAGTACTCCCTGTTCGAGCTGGAAAACGGCCGGAAGAGAATGCTGGCCTCTGCCGGCGAACTGC
AGAAGGGAAACGAACTGGCCCTGCCCTCCAAATATGTGAACTTCCTGTACCTGGCCAGCCACTATGAGAA
GCTGAAGGGCTCCCCCGAGGATAATGAGCAGAAACAGCTGTTTGTGGAACAGCACAAGCACTACCTGGAC
GAGATCATCGAGCAGATCAGCGAGTTCTCCAAGAGAGTGATCCTGGCCGACGCTAATCTGGACAAAGTGC
TGTCCGCCTACAACAAGCACCGGGATAAGCCCATCAGAGAGCAGGCCGAGAATATCATCCACCTGTTTAC
CCTGACCAATCTGGGAGCCCCTGCCGCCTTCAAGTACTTTGACACCACCATCGACCGGAAGAGGTACACC
AGCACCAAAGAGGTGCTGGACGCCACCCTGATCCACCAGAGCATCACCGGCCTGTACGAGACACGGATCG
ACCTGTCTCAGCTGGGAGGCGATTCAGGCGGATCTACTAATCTGTCAGATATTATTGAAAAGGAGACCGG
TAAGCAACTGGTTATCCAGGAATCCATCCTCATGCTCCCAGAGGAGGTGGAAGAAGTCATTGGGAACAAG
CCGGAAAGCGATATACTCGTGCACACCGCCTACGACGAGAGCACCGACGAGAATGTCATGCTTCTGACTA
GCGACGCCCCTGAATACAAGCCTTGGGCTCTGGTCATACAGGATAGCAACGGTGAGAACAAGATTAAGAT
GCTCTCTGGTGGTTCTCCCAAGAAGAAGAGGAAAGTCTGACATGTCCTAGAGCTCGCTGATCAGCCTCGA
CTGTGCCTTCTAGTTGCCAGCCATCTGTTGTTTGCCCCTCCCCCGTGCCTTCCTTGACCCTGGAAGGTGC
CACTCCCACTGTCCTTTCCTAATAAAATGAGGAAATTGCATCGCATTGTCTGAGTAGGTGTCATTCTATT
CTGGGGGGTGGGGTGGGGCAGGACAGCAAGGGGGAGGATTGGGAAGAGAATAGCAGGCATGCTGGGGAGC
GGCCGCTGAGCAAAAGGCCAGCAAAAGGCCAGGAACCGTAAAAAGGCCGCGTTGCTGGCGTTTTTCCATA
GGCTCCGCCCCCCTGACGAGCATCACAAAAATCGACGCTCAAGTCAGAGGTGGCGAAACCCGACAGGACT
ATAAAGATACCAGGCGTTTCCCCCTGGAAGCTCCCTCGTGCGCTCTCCTGTTCCGACCCTGCCGCTTACC
GGATACCTGTCCGCCTTTCTCCCTTCGGGAAGCGTGGCGCTTTCTCATAGCTCACGCTGTAGGTATCTCA
GTTCGGTGTAGGTCGTTCGCTCCAAGCTGGGCTGTGTGCACGAACCCCCCGTTCAGCCCGACCGCTGCGC
CTTATCCGGTAACTATCGTCTTGAGTCCAACCCGGTAAGACACGACTTATCGCCACTGGCAGCAGCCACT
GGTAACAGGATTAGCAGAGCGAGGTATGTAGGCGGTGCTACAGAGTTCTTGAAGTGGTGGCCTAACTACG
GCTACACTAGAAGAACAGTATTTGGTATCTGCGCTCTGCTGAAGCCAGTTACCTTCGGAAAAAGAGTTGG
TAGCTCTTGATCCGGCAAACAAACCACCGCTGGTAGCGGTGGTTTTTTTGTTTGCAAGCAGCAGATTACG
CGCAGAAAAAAAGGATCTCAAGAAGATCCTTTGATCTTTTCTACGGGGTCTGACGCTCAGTGGAACGAAA
ACTCACGTTAAGGGATTTTGGTCATGAGATTATCAAAAAGGATCTTCACCTAGATCCTTTTAAATTAAAA
ATGAAGTTTTAAATCAATCTAAAGTATATATGAGTAAACTTGGTCTGACAGTTACCAATGCTTAATCAGT
GAGGCACCTATCTCAGCGATCTGTCTATTTCGTTCATCCATAGTTGCCTGACTCCCCGTCGTGTAGATAA
CTACGATACGGGAGGGCTTACCATCTGGCCCCAGTGCTGCAATGATACCGCGAGACCCACGCTCACCGGC
TCCAGATTTATCAGCAATAAACCAGCCAGCCGGAAGGGCCGAGCGCAGAAGTGGTCCTGCAACTTTATCC
GCCTCCATCCAGTCTATTAATTGTTGCCGGGAAGCTAGAGTAAGTAGTTCGCCAGTTAATAGTTTGCGCA
ACGTTGTTGCCATTGCTACAGGCATCGTGGTGTCACGCTCGTCGTTTGGTATGGCTTCATTCAGCTCCGG
TTCCCAACGATCAAGGCGAGTTACATGATCCCCCATGTTGTGCAAAAAAGCGGTTAGCTCCTTCGGTCCT
CCGATCGTTGTCAGAAGTAAGTTGGCCGCAGTGTTATCACTCATGGTTATGGCAGCACTGCATAATTCTC
TTACTGTCATGCCATCCGTAAGATGCTTTTCTGTGACTGGTGAGTACTCAACCAAGTCATTCTGAGAATA
GTGTATGCGGCGACCGAGTTGCTCTTGCCCGGCGTCAATACGGGATAATACCGCGCCACATAGCAGAACT
TTAAAAGTGCTCATCATTGGAAAACGTTCTTCGGGGCGAAAACTCTCAAGGATCTTACCGCTGTTGAGAT
CCAGTTCGATGTAACCCACTCGTGCACCCAACTGATCTTCAGCATCTTTTACTTTCACCAGCGTTTCTGG
GTGAGCAAAAACAGGAAGGCAAAATGCCGCAAAAAAGGGAATAAGGGCGACACGGAAATGTTGAATACTC
ATACTCTTCCTTTTTCAATATTATTGAAGCATTTATCAGGGTTATTGTCTCATGAGCGGATACATATTTG
AATGTATTTAGAAAAATAAACAAATAGGGGTTCCGCGCA
Features (pLannotate 1.2.2; 10 found; start..end, strand, type, name):
     81..292     +  promoter       EF-1α core promoter: core promoter for human elongation factor EF-1α
    438..1124    +  CDS            Apobec1: ABEC1_RAT - Experimental evidence at protein level: Swiss-Prot protein existence level 1. Catalytic component of the apolipoprotein B mRNA editing enzyme complex which is responsible for the postranscriptional editing of a CAA codon for Gln to a UAA codon for stop in the APOB mRNA. May also play a role in the epigenetic regulation of gene expression by participating in DNA demethylation. From Rattus norvegicus (Rat).
   1125..1172    +  CDS            ABE(7.10) (fragment): adenine base editor comprising wild-type E. coli TadA fused to the evolved TadA*(7.10) mutant (Gaudelli et al., 2017)
   1173..2774    +  CDS            dCas9(N): N-terminal portion of catalytically inactive Streptococcus pyogenes dCas9 carrying the D10A mutation (Zetsche et al., 2015)
   2775..5272    +  CDS            Cas9(C) (fragment): C-terminal portion of Streptococcus pyogenes Cas9 (Zetsche et al., 2015)
   5286..5534    +  CDS            UGI: UNGI_BPPB2 - Experimental evidence at protein level: Swiss-Prot protein existence level 1. This protein binds specifically and reversibly to the host uracil-DNA glycosylase, preventing removal of uracil residues from PBS2 DNA by the host uracil-excision repair system. From Bacillus phage PBS2 (Bacteriophage PBS2).
   5601..5712    +  polyA_signal   bGH poly(A) signal: bovine growth hormone polyadenylation signal
   5873..6461    -  rep_origin     ori: high-copy-number ColE1/pMB1/pBR322/pUC origin of replication
   6632..7492    -  CDS            AmpR: β-lactamase; bla; confers resistance to ampicillin, carbenicillin, and related antibiotics
   7493..7597    -  promoter       AmpR promoter: bla
