[The description below was written by a language model from this plasmid's Addgene catalogue record and pLannotate feature annotations shown in this document.]
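Description:
pAT15066-Hypa-CBE is a mammalian expression plasmid built on a pUC19 backbone that encodes a cytosine base editor carrying an increased-fidelity Cas9 module. It is maintained in E. coli through the high-copy ColE1/pUC origin and selected with ampicillin via the β-lactamase gene and its native bla promoter. No mammalian selection marker or guide RNA cassette appears in the annotated features, so the guide presumably has to be supplied from a separate construct.

The single expression unit is driven by the EF-1α core promoter and terminated by the bovine growth hormone polyadenylation signal. The open reading frame has the classic BE3-type architecture. Rat APOBEC1 cytidine deaminase sits at the N-terminus, joined through a short linker (picked up by the annotation software as a fragment shared with ABE7.10) to Streptococcus pyogenes Cas9. The Cas9 is annotated in two contiguous pieces, the first carrying the D10A change, which is consistent with a nickase. The Cas9 is followed by the uracil glycosylase inhibitor UGI from phage PBS2, which blocks excision of the uracil produced by deamination and so favours C-to-T conversion. According to the catalogue fields, the fusion also bears an N-terminal 3xFLAG tag for detection and SV40 nuclear localisation signals at both ends, although these were not called in the feature table. The "Hypa" in the name points to the HypaCas9 high-fidelity variant, but the specific substitutions are not listed in the record.

The associated study compared how increased-fidelity Cas9 variants affect the mismatch tolerance of adenine and cytosine base editors, so this plasmid is used for transient expression of the Hypa-CBE in mammalian cells to assess its editing activity and specificity.
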