Addgene plasmid #163011: pAT15066-Hypa-CBE
Purpose: plasmid expressing Hypa-CBE
Depositing lab: Ervin Welker. Depositing organization: HUN-REN Research Centre for Natural Sciences. Publication: BEAR reveals that increased fidelity variants can successfully reduce the mismatch tolerance of adenine but not cytosine base editors. Talas A, Simon DA, Kulcsar PI, Varga E, Krausz SL, Welker E. Nat Commun. 2021 Nov 3;12(1):6353. doi: 10.1038/s41467-021-26461-y. PubMed 34732717.
Backbone
  Vector backbone: pUC19
  Vector type: Mammalian Expression, CRISPR
Growth in bacteria
  Bacterial resistance: Ampicillin, 100 μg/mL
  Growth temperature: 37°C
  Growth strain: NEB Stable
  Copy number: High Copy
Gene/Insert
  Gene/Insert name: Hypa-CBE
  Species: Synthetic
  Tag / fusion protein: 3xFLAG (N terminal on insert); SV40 NLS (N terminal on insert); SV40 NLS (C terminal on insert)
Terms and licenses: Academic/Nonprofit Terms; Industry Terms: Not Available to Industry
How to cite: pAT15066-Hypa-CBE was a gift from Ervin Welker (Addgene plasmid # 163011 ; http://n2t.net/addgene:163011 ; RRID:Addgene_163011)
